Addgene plasmid #29140: pEMS1277
Purpose: Plasmid described in Yang et al., Genomics, 2009 (PMID: 18950699).
Depositing lab: Elizabeth Simpson. Publication: A regulatory toolbox of MiniPromoters to drive selective expression in the brain. Portales-Casamar E, Swanson DJ, Liu L, de Leeuw CN, Banks KG, Ho Sui SJ, Fulton DL, Ali J, Amirabbasi M, Arenillas DJ, Babyak N, Black SF, Bonaguro RJ, Brauer E, Candido TR, Castellarin M, Chen J, Chen Y, Cheng JC, Chopra V, Docking TR, Dreolini L, D'Souza CA, Flynn EK, Glenn R, Hatakka K, Hearty TG, Imanian B, Jiang S, Khorasan-zadeh S, Komljenovic I, Laprise S, Liao NY, Lim JS, Lithwick S, Liu F, Liu J, Lu M, McConechy M, McLeod AJ, Milisavljevic M, Mis J, O'Connor K, Palma B, Palmquist DL, Schmouth JF, Swanson MI, Tam B, Ticoll A, Turner JL, Varhol R, Vermeulen J, Watkins RF, Wilson G, Wong BK, Wong SH, Wong TY, Yang GS, Ypsilanti AR, Jones SJ, Holt RA, Goldowitz D, Wasserman WW, Simpson EM. Proc Natl Acad Sci U S A. 2010 Sep 21. 107(38):16589-94. 10.1073/pnas.1009158107 PubMed 20807748.
Backbone
  Vector backbone: pEMS1307
  Backbone size w/o insert (bp): 16482
  Vector type: Pleiades Promoter Project [sic, Pleaides Plieades]
Growth in bacteria
  Bacterial resistance: Ampicillin, 100 μg/mL
  Growth temperature: 37°C
  Growth strain: DH5alpha
  Growth instructions: DH10B
  Copy number: High Copy
Gene/Insert
  Gene/Insert name: CAG promoter
  Insert size (bp): 1627
  Tag / fusion protein: EGFP-NLS (C terminal on backbone)
  Cloning method: Restriction Enzyme; 5′ cloning site SacI (unknown if destroyed); 3′ cloning site MluI (unknown if destroyed)
  Sequencing primers: 5′ Unknown
Terms and licenses: Academic/Nonprofit Terms; Industry Terms: Not Available to Industry
How to cite: pEMS1277 was a gift from Elizabeth Simpson (Addgene plasmid # 29140 ; http://n2t.net/addgene:29140 ; RRID:Addgene_29140)
