[The description below was written by a language model from this plasmid's Addgene catalogue record.]
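Description:
pEMS1277 is a plasmid from the Pleiades Promoter Project, a collection built to develop and test compact "MiniPromoters" that drive selective gene expression in the brain. It is based on the large pEMS1307 backbone (about 16.5 kb without insert), is maintained at high copy number in standard E. coli cloning strains, and is selected with ampicillin. The record does not list the origin of replication, any mammalian selection marker, or any other backbone elements, and no feature table is provided. The reason for the backbone's unusual size therefore cannot be determined from the information given.

The insert is a CAG promoter of roughly 1.6 kb, cloned by restriction digestion between SacI and MluI sites. CAG is a strong synthetic promoter that combines the cytomegalovirus early enhancer with chicken beta-actin promoter and intron sequences, and it gives robust, broadly ubiquitous expression in mammalian cells. The backbone carries an EGFP-NLS reporter downstream of the cloning position, so the inserted promoter drives a green fluorescent protein carrying a nuclear localisation signal. Concentrating the signal in nuclei makes individual expressing cells easier to identify and count.

In a project focused on cell-type-restricted promoters, a CAG-driven version of the reporter would plausibly serve as a ubiquitous, high-expression positive control against which candidate MiniPromoters in the same backbone are compared. The record does not state this purpose explicitly and only points to the associated publications. The plasmid is distributed under academic and nonprofit terms only.
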