>Addgene plasmid #29140 | pEMS1277 | addgene partial sequence | sequence record 37309 | EGFP-N 5'-CGTCGCCGTCCAGCTCGACCAG-3'
AGCTCCTCGCCCTTGCTCACCATGGTGGCGGAAGTTCCTATACCTTTTGAAGAATAGGAACTTCGGAATA
GGAACTTCGGCGCGCCACGCGTGGTGGAAGCTACTGTACACCAACCTGTCAGGAGAGGAAAGAGAAGAAG
GTTAGTACAATTGTCTAGAGCCGCCGGTCACACGCCAGAAGCCGAACCCCGCCCTGCCCCGTCCCCCCCG
AAGGCAGCCGTCCCCCCGCGGACAGCCCCGAGGCTGGAGAGGGAGAAGGNGACGGCGGCGCGGCGACGCA
CGAAGGCCCTCCCCGCCCATTTCCTTCCTGCCGGCGCCGCACCGCTTCGCCCCGCGCCCGCTAGAGGGGG
TGCGGCGGCGCCTCCCAGATTTCGGCTCCGCACAGATTTGGGACAAAGGAAGTCCCTGCGCCCTCTCGCA
CGATTACCATAAAAGGCAATGGCTGCGGCTCGCCGCGCCTCGACAGCCGCCGGCGCTCCGGGGGCCGCCG
CGCCCCTCCCC
